Addgene plasmid #220574: LT3GEPIR-CDK4shRNA1
Purpose: To inducibly knockdown CDK4 expression
Depositing lab: Sean Lee. Depositing organization: Tulane University.
Backbone
  Vector backbone: LT3GEPIR
  Backbone manufacturer: Dr. Johannes Zuber
  Vector type: Lentiviral
  Selectable markers: Puromycin
Growth in bacteria
  Bacterial resistance: Ampicillin, 100 μg/mL
  Growth temperature: 37°C
  Growth strain: NEB Stable
  Copy number: High Copy
Gene/Insert
  Gene/Insert name: CDK4 shRNA1
  gRNA/shRNA sequence: ACAGTTCGTGAGGTGGCTTTA
  Species: H. sapiens (human)
  Insert size (bp): 125
  Entrez Gene: CDK4 (a.k.a. CMM3, PSK-J3)
  Promoter: TRE3G (TetOP) promoter
  Cloning method: Restriction Enzyme; 5′ cloning site XhoI (not destroyed); 3′ cloning site EcoRI (not destroyed)
  Sequencing primers: 5′ TGTTTGAATGAGGCTTCAGTAC; 3′ CAGCGGGGCTGCTAAAGCGCATGC
Terms and licenses: Academic/Nonprofit Terms; Industry Terms: Not Available to Industry
How to cite: LT3GEPIR-CDK4shRNA1 was a gift from Sean Lee (Addgene plasmid # 220574 ; http://n2t.net/addgene:220574 ; RRID:Addgene_220574)
