[The description below was written by a language model from this plasmid's Addgene catalogue record and pLannotate feature annotations shown in this document.]
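Description:
LT3GEPIR-CDK4shRNA1 is a lentiviral, all-in-one doxycycline-inducible shRNA vector built on the LT3GEPIR backbone and designed to knock down human CDK4 on demand. It is propagated in E. coli as a high-copy plasmid through a ColE1/pUC-type origin with ampicillin selection (AmpR). It also carries an f1 origin and remnants of lac/lacZα cloning sequences with flanking T3 and T7 promoters. The viral frame is of the self-inactivating type. An RSV promoter drives a truncated HIV-1 5' LTR, followed by the Ψ packaging signal, a gag fragment, the RRE for Rev-dependent export, the cPPT/CTS, a WPRE, and a ΔU3 3' LTR. An SV40 poly(A) signal and SV40 origin lie downstream.

The payload consists of two transcription units. The first is a TRE3G Tet-responsive promoter that drives EGFP. The CDK4 shRNA, a 125 bp insert cloned between XhoI and EcoRI, sits downstream of EGFP, next to annotated miR-30a flanking sequence. This places the hairpin in a microRNA-type context within the 3' portion of the EGFP transcript, so green fluorescence reports shRNA expression. The feature table annotates only the 3' miR-30a flank and not the hairpin itself. The second unit is a constitutive mouse PGK promoter expressing puromycin N-acetyltransferase, followed by an EMCV IRES and the reverse Tet transactivator rtTA3. This allows transduced cells to be selected with puromycin while supplying the transactivator from the same provirus. When doxycycline is added, rtTA3 activates TRE3G and induces EGFP and the shRNA together. The stated purpose is inducible knockdown of CDK4 expression in cells, without the need for a separate transactivator line.
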