Features (pLannotate 1.2.2; 32 found; start..end, strand, type, name):
      1..41      +  rep_origin     RSF ori (fragment): Plasmids containing the RSF 1030 origin of replication can be propagated in E. coli cells that contain additional plasmids with compatible origins.
     43..135     +  CDS            lacI (fragment): lac repressor; lacI; The lac repressor binds to the lac operator to inhibit transcription in E. coli. This inhibition can be relieved by adding lactose or isopropyl-β-D-thiogalactopyranoside (IPTG).
    148..169     +  protein_bind   CAP binding site: CAP binding activates transcription in the presence of cAMP. E. coli catabolite activator protein
    184..214     +  promoter       lac promoter: promoter for the E. coli lac operon
    222..238     +  protein_bind   lac operator: The lac repressor binds to the lac operator to inhibit transcription in E. coli. This inhibition can be relieved by adding lactose or isopropyl-β-D-thiogalactopyranoside (IPTG). lac repressor encoded by lacI
    283..301     +  promoter       T3 promoter: promoter for bacteriophage T3 RNA polymerase
    329..555     +  promoter       RSV promoter: Rous sarcoma virus enhancer/promoter
    556..736     +  LTR            5' LTR (truncated): truncated 5' long terminal repeat (LTR) from HIV-1
    783..908     +  misc_feature   HIV-1 Ψ: packaging signal of human immunodeficiency virus type 1
    892..1255    +  CDS            HIV-1 gag (fragment): gag protein from human immunodeficiency virus 1; gag
   1401..1634    +  misc_feature   RRE: The Rev response element (RRE) of HIV-1 allows for Rev-dependent mRNA export from the nucleus to the cytoplasm.
   2011..2111    +  CDS            Rev (fragment): human immunodeficiency virus 1 (HIV-1) Rev protein; rev; enhances nuclear export of unspliced and incompletely spliced viral mRNAs
   2130..2247    +  misc_feature   cPPT/CTS: central polypurine tract and central termination sequence of HIV-1
   2263..2641    +  promoter       TRE3G promoter: 3rd-generation Tet-responsive promoter that can be activated by binding of Tet-On® 3G
   2665..3384    +  CDS            EGFP: the original enhanced GFP (Yang et al., 1996) mammalian codon-optimized
   3620..3747    +  ncRNA          3' miR-30a: sequence downstream of the 71-nt precursor of the human miR-30a microRNA (Zeng et al., 2002) miRNA
   3772..4271    +  promoter       PGK promoter: mouse phosphoglycerate kinase 1 promoter
   4292..4891    +  CDS            PuroR: puromycin N-acetyltransferase; pac from Streptomyces alboniger; confers resistance to puromycin
   5057..5519    +  misc_feature   IRES: internal ribosome entry site (IRES) of the encephalomyocarditis virus (EMCV)
   5542..6230    +  CDS            rtTA3 (fragment): reverse tetracycline transactivator 3 activates expression from Tet-responsive promoters in the presence of doxycycline
   6160..6270    +  CDS            VP48: 3 tandem repeats of the minimal activation domain of herpes simplex virus VP16 (Cheng et al., 2013)
   6325..6913    +  misc_feature   WPRE: woodchuck hepatitis virus posttranscriptional regulatory element
   6930..7118    +  CDS            nef (fragment): NEF_HV1Z2 - Experimental evidence at protein level: Swiss-Prot protein existence level 1. Extracellular Nef protein targets CD4(+) T-lymphocytes for apoptosis by interacting with CXCR4 surface receptors. From Human immunodeficiency virus type 1 group M subtype D (isolate Z2/CDC-Z34) (HIV-1).
   7120..7353    +  LTR            3' LTR (ΔU3): self-inactivating 3' long terminal repeat (LTR) from HIV-1
   7425..7546    +  polyA_signal   SV40 poly(A) signal: SV40 polyadenylation signal
   7586..7721    +  rep_origin     SV40 ori: SV40 origin of replication
   7742..7760    -  promoter       T7 promoter: promoter for bacteriophage T7 RNA polymerase
   7768..7923    +  CDS            lacZα (fragment): LacZα fragment of β-galactosidase; lacZ fragment
   7928..8356    +  rep_origin     f1 ori (sequence partly withheld): f1 bacteriophage origin of replication; arrow indicates direction of (+) strand synthesis
   8409..8513    +  promoter       AmpR promoter: bla
   8514..9374    +  CDS            AmpR: β-lactamase; bla; confers resistance to ampicillin, carbenicillin, and related antibiotics
   9545..10133   +  rep_origin     ori: high-copy-number ColE1/pMB1/pBR322/pUC origin of replication
>Addgene plasmid #220574 | LT3GEPIR-CDK4shRNA1 | addgene full sequence | sequence record 437920 | Addgene NGS Result
AACGACCGAGCGCAGCGAGTCAGTGAGCGAGGAAGCGGAAGAGCGCCCAATACGCAAACCGCCTCTCCCC
GCGCGTTGGCCGATTCATTAATGCAGCTGGCACGACAGGTTTCCCGACTGGAAAGCGGGCAGTGAGCGCA
ACGCAATTAATGTGAGTTAGCTCACTCATTAGGCACCCCAGGCTTTACACTTTATGCTTCCGGCTCGTAT
GTTGTGTGGAATTGTGAGCGGATAACAATTTCACACAGGAAACAGCTATGACCATGATTACGCCAAGCGC
GCAATTAACCCTCACTAAAGGGAACAAAAGCTGGAGCTGCAAGCTTAATGTAGTCTTATGCAATACTCTT
GTAGTCTTGCAACATGGTAACGATGAGTTAGCAACATGCCTTACAAGGAGAGAAAAAGCACCGTGCATGC
CGATTGGTGGAAGTAAGGTGGTACGATCGTGCCTTATTAGGAAGGCAACAGACGGGTCTGACATGGATTG
GACGAACCACTGAATTGCCGCATTGCAGAGATATTGTATTTAAGTGCCTAGCTCGATACATAAACGGGTC
TCTCTGGTTAGACCAGATCTGAGCCTGGGAGCTCTCTGGCTAACTAGGGAACCCACTGCTTAAGCCTCAA
TAAAGCTTGCCTTGAGTGCTTCAAGTAGTGTGTGCCCGTCTGTTGTGTGACTCTGGTAACTAGAGATCCC
TCAGACCCTTTTAGTCAGTGTGGAAAATCTCTAGCAGTGGCGCCCGAACAGGGACTTGAAAGCGAAAGGG
AAACCAGAGGAGCTCTCTCGACGCAGGACTCGGCTTGCTGAAGCGCGCACGGCAAGAGGCGAGGGGCGGC
GACTGGTGAGTACGCCAAAAATTTTGACTAGCGGAGGCTAGAAGGAGAGAGATGGGTGCGAGAGCGTCAG
TATTAAGCGGGGGAGAATTAGATCGCGATGGGAAAAAATTCGGTTAAGGCCAGGGGGAAAGAAAAAATAT
AAATTAAAACATATAGTATGGGCAAGCAGGGAGCTAGAACGATTCGCAGTTAATCCTGGCCTGTTAGAAA
CATCAGAAGGCTGTAGACAAATACTGGGACAGCTACAACCATCCCTTCAGACAGGATCAGAAGAACTTAG
ATCATTATATAATACAGTAGCAACCCTCTATTGTGTGCATCAAAGGATAGAGATAAAAGACACCAAGGAA
GCTTTAGACAAGATAGAGGAAGAGCAAAACAAAAGTAAGACCACCGCACAGCAAGCGGCCGCTGATCTTC
AGACCTGGAGGAGGAGATATGAGGGACAATTGGAGAAGTGAATTATATAAATATAAAGTAGTAAAAATTG
AACCATTAGGAGTAGCACCCACCAAGGCAAAGAGAAGAGTGGTGCAGAGAGAAAAAAGAGCAGTGGGAAT
AGGAGCTTTGTTCCTTGGGTTCTTGGGAGCAGCAGGAAGCACTATGGGCGCAGCGTCAATGACGCTGACG
GTACAGGCCAGACAATTATTGTCTGGTATAGTGCAGCAGCAGAACAATTTGCTGAGGGCTATTGAGGCGC
AACAGCATCTGTTGCAACTCACAGTCTGGGGCATCAAGCAGCTCCAGGCAAGAATCCTGGCTGTGGAAAG
ATACCTAAAGGATCAACAGCTCCTGGGGATTTGGGGTTGCTCTGGAAAACTCATTTGCACCACTGCTGTG
CCTTGGAATGCTAGTTGGAGTAATAAATCTCTGGAACAGATTTGGAATCACACGACCTGGATGGAGTGGG
ACAGAGAAATTAACAATTACACAAGCTTAATACACTCCTTAATTGAAGAATCGCAAAACCAGCAAGAAAA
GAATGAACAAGAATTATTGGAATTAGATAAATGGGCAAGTTTGTGGAATTGGTTTAACATAACAAATTGG
CTGTGGTATATAAAATTATTCATAATGATAGTAGGAGGCTTGGTAGGTTTAAGAATAGTTTTTGCTGTAC
TTTCTATAGTGAATAGAGTTAGGCAGGGATATTCACCATTATCGTTTCAGACCCACCTCCCAACCCCGAG
GGGACCCGACAGGCCCGAAGGAATAGAAGAAGAAGGTGGAGAGAGAGACAGAGACAGATCCATTCGATTA
GTGAACGGATCTCGACGGTATCGGTTAACTTTTAAAAGAAAAGGGGGGATTGGGGGGTACAGTGCAGGGG
AAAGAATAGTAGACATAATAGCAACAGACATACAAACTAAAGAATTACAAAAACAAATTACAAAAATTCA
AAATTTTATCGATTCTAGATTCGAGTTTACTCCCTATCAGTGATAGAGAACGTATGAAGAGTTTACTCCC
TATCAGTGATAGAGAACGTATGCAGACTTTACTCCCTATCAGTGATAGAGAACGTATAAGGAGTTTACTC
CCTATCAGTGATAGAGAACGTATGACCAGTTTACTCCCTATCAGTGATAGAGAACGTATCTACAGTTTAC
TCCCTATCAGTGATAGAGAACGTATATCCAGTTTACTCCCTATCAGTGATAGAGAACGTATAAGCTTTAG
GCGTGTACGGTGGGCGCCTATAAAAGCAGAGCTCGTTTAGTGAACCGTCAGATCGCCTGGAGCAATTCCA
CAACACTTTTGTCTTATACCAACTTTCCGTACCACTTCCTACCCTCGTAAAGTCGAGCTTGCGTTGGATC
CACCATGGTGAGCAAGGGCGAGGAGCTGTTCACCGGGGTGGTGCCCATCCTGGTCGAGCTGGACGGCGAC
GTAAACGGCCACAAGTTCAGCGTGTCTGGCGAGGGCGAGGGCGATGCCACCTACGGCAAGCTGACCCTGA
AGTTCATCTGCACCACCGGCAAGCTGCCCGTGCCCTGGCCCACCCTCGTGACCACCCTGACCTACGGCGT
GCAGTGCTTCAGCCGCTACCCCGACCACATGAAGCAGCACGACTTCTTCAAGTCCGCCATGCCCGAAGGC
TACGTCCAGGAGCGCACCATCTTCTTCAAGGACGACGGCAACTACAAGACCCGCGCCGAGGTGAAGTTCG
AGGGCGACACCCTGGTGAACCGCATCGAGCTGAAGGGCATCGACTTCAAGGAGGACGGCAACATCCTGGG
GCACAAGCTGGAGTACAACTACAACAGCCACAACGTCTATATCATGGCCGACAAGCAGAAGAACGGCATC
AAGGCGAACTTCAAGATCCGCCACAACATCGAGGACGGCAGCGTGCAGCTCGCCGACCACTACCAGCAGA
ACACCCCCATCGGCGACGGCCCCGTGCTGCTGCCCGACAACCACTACCTGAGCACCCAGTCCGCCCTGAG
CAAAGACCCCAACGAGAAGCGCGATCACATGGTCCTGCTGGAGTTCGTGACCGCCGCCGGGATCACTCTC
GGCATGGACGAGCTGTACAAGTAATGACGTACGGCGGCCGCCTCGACTAGGGATAACAGGGTAATTGTTT
GAATGAGGCTTCAGTACTTTACAGAATCGTTGCCTGCACATCTTGGAAACACTTGCTGGGATTACTTCGA
CTTCTTAACCCAACAGAAGGCTCGAGAAGGTATATTGCTGTTGACAGTGAGCGAACAGTTCGTGAGGTGG
CTTTATAGTGAAGCCACAGATGTATAAAGCCACCTCACGAACTGTGTGCCTACTGCCTCGGACTTCAAGG
GGTCTAGAATTCGAGCAATTATCTTGTTTACTAAAACTGAATACCTTGCTATCTCTTTGATACATTTTTA
CAAAGCTGAATTAAAATGGTATAAATTAAATCACTTTTTTCAATTGACGCGTAATTCTACCGGGTAGGGG
AGGCGCTTTTCCCAAGGCAGTCTGGAGCATGCGCTTTAGCAGCCCCGCTGGGCACTTGGCGCTACACAAG
TGGCCTCTGGCCTCGCACACATTCCACATCCACCGGTAGGCGCCAACCGGCTCCGTTCTTTGGTGGCCCC
TTCGCGCCACCTTCTACTCCTCCCCTAGTCAGGAAGTTCCCCCCCGCCCCGCAGCTCGCGTCGTGCAGGA
CGTGACAAATGGAAGTAGCACGTCTCACTAGTCTCGTGCAGATGGACAGCACCGCTGAGCAATGGAAGCG
GGTAGGCCTTTGGGGCAGCGGCCAATAGCAGCTTTGCTCCTTCGCTTTCTGGGCTCAGAGGCTGGGAAGG
GGTGGGTCCGGGGGCGGGCTCAGGGGCGGGCTCAGGGGCGGGGCGGGCGCCCGAAGGTCCTCCGGAGGCC
CGGCATTCTGCACGCTTCAAAAGCGCACGTCTGCCGCGCTGTTCTCCTCTTCCTCATCTCCGGGCCTTTC
GACCTGCAGCCCAAGCTTACCATGACCGAGTACAAGCCCACGGTGCGCCTCGCCACCCGCGACGACGTCC
CCAGGGCCGTACGCACCCTCGCCGCCGCGTTCGCCGACTACCCCGCCACGCGCCACACCGTCGATCCGGA
CCGCCACATCGAGCGGGTCACCGAGCTGCAAGAACTCTTCCTCACGCGCGTCGGGCTCGACATCGGCAAG
GTGTGGGTCGCGGACGACGGCGCCGCGGTGGCGGTCTGGACCACGCCGGAGAGCGTCGAAGCGGGGGCGG
TGTTCGCCGAGATCGGCCCGCGCATGGCCGAGTTGAGCGGTTCCCGGCTGGCCGCGCAGCAACAGATGGA
AGGCCTCCTGGCGCCGCACCGGCCCAAGGAGCCCGCGTGGTTCCTGGCCACCGTCGGCGTCTCGCCCGAC
CACCAGGGCAAGGGTCTGGGCAGCGCCGTCGTGCTCCCCGGAGTGGAGGCGGCCGAGCGCGCCGGGGTGC
CCGCCTTCCTGGAGACCTCCGCGCCCCGCAACCTCCCCTTCTACGAGCGGCTCGGCTTCACCGTCACCGC
CGACGTCGAGGTGCCCGAAGGACCGCGCACCTGGTGCATGACCCGCAAGCCCGGTGCCTGACGCCCGCCC
CACGACCCGCAGCGCCCGACCGAAAGGAGCGCACGACCCCATGCATCCAATTCCGCCCCCCCCCCCTAAC
GTTACTGGCCGAAGCCGCTTGGAATAAGGCCGGTGTGCGTTTGTCTATATGTTATTTTCCACCATATTGC
CGTCTTTTGGCAATGTGAGGGCCCGGAAACCTGGCCCTGTCTTCTTGACGAGCATTCCTAGGGGTCTTTC
CCCTCTCGCCAAAGGAATGCAAGGTCTGTTGAATGTCGTGAAGGAAGCAGTTCCTCTGGAAGCTTCTTGA
AGACAAACAACGTCTGTAGCGACCCTTTGCAGGCAGCGGAACCCCCCACCTGGCGACAGGTGCCTCTGCG
GCCAAAAGCCACGTGTATAAGATACACCTGCAAAGGCGGCACAACCCCAGTGCCACGTTGTGAGTTGGAT
AGTTGTGGAAAGAGTCAAATGGCTCTCCTCAAGCGTATTCAACAAGGGGCTGAAGGATGCCCAGAAGGTA
CCCCATTGTATGGGATCTGATCTGGGGCCTCGGTGCACATGCTTTACATGTGTTTAGTCGAGGTTAAAAA
AACGTCTAGGCCCCCCGAACCACGGGGACGTGGTTTTCCTTTGAAAAACACGATGATAATATGGCCACAA
CCATGAGTAGACTGGACAAGAGCAAAGTCATAAACGGAGCTCTGGAATTACTCAATGGTGTCGGTATCGA
AGGCCTGACGACAAGGAAACTCGCTCAAAAGCTGGGAGTTGAGCAGCCTACCCTGTACTGGCACGTGAAG
AACAAGCGGGCCCTGCTCGATGCCCTGCCAATCGAGATGCTGGACAGGCATCATACCCACTTCTGCCCCC
TGGAAGGCGAGTCATGGCAAGACTTTCTGCGGAACAACGCCAAGTCATACCGCTGTGCTCTCCTCTCACA
TCGCGACGGGGCTAAAGTGCATCTCGGCACCCGCCCAACAGAGAAACAGTACGAAACCCTGGAAAATCAG
CTCGCGTTCCTGTGTCAGCAAGGCTTCTCCCTGGAGAACGCACTGTACGCTCTGTCCGCCGTGGGCCACT
TTACACTGGGCTGCGTATTGGAGGAACAGGAGCATCAAGTAGCAAAAGAGGAAAGAGAGACACCTACCAC
CGATTCTATGCCCCCACTTCTGAGACAAGCAATTGAGCTGTTCGACCGGCAGGGAGCCGAACCTGCCTTC
CTTTTCGGCCTGGAACTAATCATATGTGGCCTGGAGAAACAGCTAAAGTGCGAAAGCGGCGGGCCGACCG
ACGCCCTTGACGATTTTGACTTAGACATGCTCCCAGCCGATGCCCTTGACGACTTTGACCTTGATATGCT
GCCTGCTGACGCTCTTGACGATTTTGACCTTGACATGCTCCCCGGGTAATCCGGACTCGACCTGCAGCCA
AGCTTATCGAAACGCGTCTGGAACAATCAACCTCTGGATTACAAAATTTGTGAAAGATTGACTGGTATTC
TTAACTATGTTGCTCCTTTTACGCTATGTGGATACGCTGCTTTAATGCCTTTGTATCATGCTATTGCTTC
CCGTATGGCTTTCATTTTCTCCTCCTTGTATAAATCCTGGTTGCTGTCTCTTTATGAGGAGTTGTGGCCC
GTTGTCAGGCAACGTGGCGTGGTGTGCACTGTGTTTGCTGACGCAACCCCCACTGGTTGGGGCATTGCCA
CCACCTGTCAGCTCCTTTCCGGGACTTTCGCTTTCCCCCTCCCTATTGCCACGGCGGAACTCATCGCCGC
CTGCCTTGCCCGCTGCTGGACAGGGGCTCGGCTGTTGGGCACTGACAATTCCGTGGTGTTGTCGGGGAAG
CTGACGTCCTTTCCATGGCTGCTCGCCTGTGTTGCCACCTGGATTCTGCGCGGGACGTCCTTCTGCTACG
TCCCTTCGGCCCTCAATCCAGCGGACCTTCCTTCCCGCGGCCTGCTGCCGGCTCTGCGGCCTCTTCCGCG
TCTTCGCCTTCGCCCTCAGACGAGTCGGATCTCCCTTTGGGCCGCCTCCCCGCCTGGAATTAATTCTGCA
GTCGAGACCTAGAAAAACATGGAGCAATCACAAGTAGCAATACAGCAGCTACCAATGCTGATTGTGCCTG
GCTAGAAGCACAAGAGGAGGAGGAGGTGGGTTTTCCAGTCACACCTCAGGTACCTTTAAGACCAATGACT
TACAAGGCAGCTGTAGATCTTAGCCACTTTTTAAAAGAAAAGGGGGGACTGGAAGGGCTAATTCACTCCC
AACGAAGACAAGATCTGCTTTTTGCTTGTACTGGGTCTCTCTGGTTAGACCAGATCTGAGCCTGGGAGCT
CTCTGGCTAACTAGGGAACCCACTGCTTAAGCCTCAATAAAGCTTGCCTTGAGTGCTTCAAGTAGTGTGT
GCCCGTCTGTTGTGTGACTCTGGTAACTAGAGATCCCTCAGACCCTTTTAGTCAGTGTGGAAAATCTCTA
GCAGTAGTAGTTCATGTCATCTTATTATTCAGTATTTATAACTTGCAAAGAAATGAATATCAGAGAGTGA
GAGGAACTTGTTTATTGCAGCTTATAATGGTTACAAATAAAGCAATAGCATCACAAATTTCACAAATAAA
GCATTTTTTTCACTGCATTCTAGTTGTGGTTTGTCCAAACTCATCAATGTATCTTATCATGTCTGGCTCT
AGCTATCCCGCCCCTAACTCCGCCCATCCCGCCCCTAACTCCGCCCAGTTCCGCCCATTCTCCGCCCCAT
GGCTGACTAATTTTTTTTATTTATGCAGAGGCCGAGGCCGCCTCGGCCTCTGAGCTATTCCAGAAGTAGT
GAGGAGGCTTTTTTGGAGGCCTAGGGACGTACCCAATTCGCCCTATAGTGAGTCGTATTACGCGCGCTCA
CTGGCCGTCGTTTTACAACGTCGTGACTGGGAAAACCCTGGCGTTACCCAACTTAATCGCCTTGCAGCAC
ATCCCCCTTTCGCCAGCTGGCGTAATAGCGAAGAGGCCCGCACCGATCGCCCTTCCCAACAGTTGCGCAG
CCTGAATGGCGAATGGG
[124 nt withheld, positions 7928-8051]
C
[91 nt withheld, positions 8053-8143]
A
[49 nt withheld, positions 8145-8193]
CCTTTGACGTTGGAGTCCACGTTCTTT
[37 nt withheld, positions 8221-8257]
ACCCTATCTCGGTCTATTCTTTTGATTTATAAGGGATTTTGCCGATTTCGGCCTATTGGTTAAAAAATGA
GCTGATTTAACAAAAATTTAACGCGAATTTTAACAAAATATTAACGCTTACAATTTAGGTGGCACTTTTC
GGGGAAATGTGCGCGGAACCCCTATTTGTTTATTTTTCTAAATACATTCAAATATGTATCCGCTCATGAG
ACAATAACCCTGATAAATGCTTCAATAATATTGAAAAAGGAAGAGTATGAGTATTCAACATTTCCGTGTC
GCCCTTATTCCCTTTTTTGCGGCATTTTGCCTTCCTGTTTTTGCTCACCCAGAAACGCTGGTGAAAGTAA
AAGATGCTGAAGATCAGTTGGGTGCACGAGTGGGTTACATCGAACTGGATCTCAACAGCGGTAAGATCCT
TGAGAGTTTTCGCCCCGAAGAACGTTTTCCAATGATGAGCACTTTTAAAGTTCTGCTATGTGGCGCGGTA
TTATCCCGTATTGACGCCGGGCAAGAGCAACTCGGTCGCCGCATACACTATTCTCAGAATGACTTGGTTG
AGTACTCACCAGTCACAGAAAAGCATCTTACGGATGGCATGACAGTAAGAGAATTATGCAGTGCTGCCAT
AACCATGAGTGATAACACTGCGGCCAACTTACTTCTGACAACGATCGGAGGACCGAAGGAGCTAACCGCT
TTTTTGCACAACATGGGGGATCATGTAACTCGCCTTGATCGTTGGGAACCGGAGCTGAATGAAGCCATAC
CAAACGACGAGCGTGACACCACGATGCCTGTAGCAATGGCAACAACGTTGCGCAAACTATTAACTGGCGA
ACTACTTACTCTAGCTTCCCGGCAACAATTAATAGACTGGATGGAGGCGGATAAAGTTGCAGGACCACTT
CTGCGCTCGGCCCTTCCGGCTGGCTGGTTTATTGCTGATAAATCTGGAGCCGGTGAGCGTGGGTCTCGCG
GTATCATTGCAGCACTGGGGCCAGATGGTAAGCCCTCCCGTATCGTAGTTATCTACACGACGGGGAGTCA
GGCAACTATGGATGAACGAAATAGACAGATCGCTGAGATAGGTGCCTCACTGATTAAGCATTGGTAACTG
TCAGACCAAGTTTACTCATATATACTTTAGATTGATTTAAAACTTCATTTTTAATTTAAAAGGATCTAGG
TGAAGATCCTTTTTGATAATCTCATGACCAAAATCCCTTAACGTGAGTTTTCGTTCCACTGAGCGTCAGA
CCCCGTAGAAAAGATCAAAGGATCTTCTTGAGATCCTTTTTTTCTGCGCGTAATCTGCTGCTTGCAAACA
AAAAAACCACCGCTACCAGCGGTGGTTTGTTTGCCGGATCAAGAGCTACCAACTCTTTTTCCGAAGGTAA
CTGGCTTCAGCAGAGCGCAGATACCAAATACTGTTCTTCTAGTGTAGCCGTAGTTAGGCCACCACTTCAA
GAACTCTGTAGCACCGCCTACATACCTCGCTCTGCTAATCCTGTTACCAGTGGCTGCTGCCAGTGGCGAT
AAGTCGTGTCTTACCGGGTTGGACTCAAGACGATAGTTACCGGATAAGGCGCAGCGGTCGGGCTGAACGG
GGGGTTCGTGCACACAGCCCAGCTTGGAGCGAACGACCTACACCGAACTGAGATACCTACAGCGTGAGCT
ATGAGAAAGCGCCACGCTTCCCGAAGGGAGAAAGGCGGACAGGTATCCGGTAAGCGGCAGGGTCGGAACA
GGAGAGCGCACGAGGGAGCTTCCAGGGGGAAACGCCTGGTATCTTTATAGTCCTGTCGGGTTTCGCCACC
TCTGACTTGAGCGTCGATTTTTGTGATGCTCGTCAGGGGGGCGGAGCCTATGGAAAAACGCCAGCAACGC
GGCCTTTTTACGGTTCCTGGCCTTTTGCTGGCCTTTTGCTCACATGTTCTTTCCTGCGTTATCCCCTGAT
TCTGTGGATAACCGTATTACCGCCTTTGAGTGAGCTGATACCGCTCGCCGCAGCCG
